Addgene plasmid #57517: mEos4b-PDHA1-N-10
Purpose: Localization: Mitochondrial Matrix, Excitation: 505 / 569, Emission: 516 / 581
Depositing lab: Michael Davidson & Loren Looger. Depositing organization: Florida State University, Tallahassee.
Backbone
  Vector backbone: mEos4b-N1
  Backbone size w/o insert (bp): 4750
  Vector type: Mammalian Expression
  Selectable markers: Neomycin (select with G418)
Growth in bacteria
  Bacterial resistance: Kanamycin, 50 μg/mL
  Growth temperature: 37°C
  Growth strain: DH5alpha
  Copy number: High Copy
Gene/Insert
  Gene/Insert name: PDHA1 (alt name: NM_000284)
  Species: H. sapiens (human)
  Entrez Gene: PDHA1 (a.k.a. E1alpha, PDHA, PDHAD, PDHCE1A, PHE1A)
  Promoter: CMV
  Tag / fusion protein: mEos4b (C terminal on backbone)
  Cloning method: Unknown
  Sequencing primers: 5′ CMV-F; 3′ SV40pA-R
Terms and licenses: Academic/Nonprofit Terms; Industry Terms
Depositor comments: . Excitation = 505 / 569; Emission = 516 / 581
How to cite: mEos4b-PDHA1-N-10 was a gift from Michael Davidson & Loren Looger (Addgene plasmid # 57517 ; http://n2t.net/addgene:57517 ; RRID:Addgene_57517)
