[The description below was written by a language model from this plasmid's Addgene catalogue record and pLannotate feature annotations shown in this document.]
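Description:
mEos4b-PDHA1-N-10 is a mammalian expression plasmid built on the mEos4b-N1 backbone, an N1-style fluorescent protein fusion vector. It encodes human PDHA1, the E1 alpha subunit of the pyruvate dehydrogenase complex, fused at its C terminus to mEos4b. The sequenced record is about 5.8 kb. In bacteria the plasmid replicates from a high-copy ColE1/pUC-type origin and is selected with kanamycin; an f1 origin is also present. A single NeoR/KanR (Tn5 aminoglycoside phosphotransferase) gene serves both hosts. It is preceded by a bacterial bla-type promoter and the SV40 enhancer/early promoter and followed by the HSV TK polyadenylation signal, so it gives kanamycin resistance in E. coli and G418 resistance in transfected mammalian cells. The short ble, bGH poly(A) and SV40 large T antigen fragments in the annotation look like backbone remnants or partial matches rather than functional elements.

The expression cassette uses the human CMV immediate early enhancer and promoter to drive the PDHA1 coding sequence. A short linker region follows (the "10" in the name probably refers to its length, though the record does not say so), then mEos4b and the SV40 poly(A) signal. Placing the fluorescent protein at the C terminus leaves the N terminus of PDHA1 free, which is where mitochondrial import signals generally lie, consistent with the recorded localization to the mitochondrial matrix. mEos4b is a monomeric, fixation-resistant, green-to-red photoconvertible protein derived from mEos2. Its recorded excitation/emission maxima are 505/516 nm for the green form and 569/581 nm for the red form. The construct serves as a mitochondrial matrix marker for fluorescence imaging, and the photoconvertible tag suits it to photoconversion-based tracking and single-molecule localization microscopy.
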