Features (pLannotate 1.2.2; 14 found; start..end, strand, type, name):
     54..357     +  enhancer       CMV enhancer: human cytomegalovirus immediate early enhancer
    358..561     +  promoter       CMV promoter: human cytomegalovirus (CMV) immediate early promoter
    599..1768    +  CDS            PDHA1: ODPA_HUMAN - Also known as PHE1A. Experimental evidence at protein level: Swiss-Prot protein existence level 1. The pyruvate dehydrogenase complex catalyzes the overall conversion of pyruvate to acetyl-CoA and CO(2), and thereby links the glycolytic pathway to the tricarboxylic cycle. From Homo sapiens (Human).
   1799..2482    +  CDS            mEos4b: fixation-resistant truly monomeric green-to-red photoswitchable fluorescent protein (Paez-Segala et al., 2015) derived from mEos2
   2498..2581    +  CDS            large T antigen (fragment): large T antigen from SV40 (simian virus 40)
   2604..2725    +  polyA_signal   SV40 poly(A) signal: SV40 polyadenylation signal
   2759..3187    -  rep_origin     f1 ori (sequence partly withheld): f1 bacteriophage origin of replication; arrow indicates direction of (+) strand synthesis
   3214..3318    +  promoter       AmpR promoter: bla
   3320..3677    +  promoter       SV40 promoter: SV40 enhancer and early promoter
   3712..4506    +  CDS            NeoR/KanR: aminoglycoside phosphotransferase from Tn5; aph(3')-II (or nptII); confers resistance to neomycin, kanamycin, and G418 (Geneticin®)
   4527..4679    +  CDS            ble (fragment): BLE_KLEPN - Experimental evidence at protein level: Swiss-Prot protein existence level 1. Binding protein with a strong affinity to the bleomycin family of antibiotics. Binds to CL990; an antimitotic-antibiotic compound. From Klebsiella pneumoniae.
   4738..4785    +  polyA_signal   HSV TK poly(A) signal: herpes simplex virus thymidine kinase polyadenylation signal (Cole and Stacy, 1985)
   4876..4892    -  polyA_signal   bGH poly(A) signal (fragment): bovine growth hormone polyadenylation signal
   5114..5702    +  rep_origin     ori: high-copy-number ColE1/pMB1/pBR322/pUC origin of replication
>Addgene plasmid #57517 | mEos4b-PDHA1-N-10 | addgene full sequence | sequence record 209003 | Addgene NGS Result
TAATAGTAATCAATTACGGGGTCATTAGTTCATAGCCCATATATGGAGTTCCGCGTTACATAACTTACGG
TAAATGGCCCGCCTGGCTGACCGCCCAACGACCCCCGCCCATTGACGTCAATAATGACGTATGTTCCCAT
AGTAACGCCAATAGGGACTTTCCATTGACGTCAATGGGTGGAGTATTTACGGTAAACTGCCCACTTGGCA
GTACATCAAGTGTATCATATGCCAAGTACGCCCCCTATTGACGTCAATGACGGTAAATGGCCCGCCTGGC
ATTATGCCCAGTACATGACCTTATGGGACTTTCCTACTTGGCAGTACATCTACGTATTAGTCATCGCTAT
TACCATGGTGATGCGGTTTTGGCAGTACATCAATGGGCGTGGATAGCGGTTTGACTCACGGGGATTTCCA
AGTCTCCACCCCATTGACGTCAATGGGAGTTTGTTTTGGCACCAAAATCAACGGGACTTTCCAAAATGTC
GTAACAACTCCGCCCCATTGACGCAAATGGGCGGTAGGCGTGTACGGTGGGAGGTCTATATAAGCAGAGC
TGGTTTAGTGAACCGTCAGATCCGCTAGCACCGCCACCATGAGGAAGATGCTCGCCGCCGTCTCCCGCGT
GCTGTCTGGCGCTTCTCAGAAGCCGGCAAGCAGAGTGCTGGTAGCATCCCGTAATTTTGCAAATGATGCT
ACATTTGAAATTAAGAAATGTGACCTTCACCGGCTGGAAGAAGGCCCTCCTGTCACAACAGTGCTCACCA
GGGAGGATGGGCTCAAATACTACAGGATGATGCAGACTGTACGCCGAATGGAGTTGAAAGCAGATCAGCT
GTATAAACAGAAAATTATTCGTGGTTTCTGTCACTTGTGTGATGGTCAGGAAGCTTGCTGTGTGGGCCTG
GAGGCCGGCATCAACCCCACAGACCATCTCATCACAGCCTACCGGGCTCACGGCTTTACTTTCACCCGGG
GCCTTTCCGTCCGAGAAATTCTCGCAGAGCTTACAGGACGAAAAGGAGGTTGTGCTAAAGGGAAAGGAGG
ATCGATGCACATGTATGCCAAGAACTTCTACGGGGGCAATGGCATCGTGGGAGCGCAGGTGCCCCTGGGC
GCTGGGATTGCTCTAGCCTGTAAGTATAATGGAAAAGATGAGGTCTGCCTGACTTTATATGGCGATGGTG
CTGCTAACCAGGGCCAGATATTCGAAGCTTACAACATGGCAGCTTTGTGGAAATTACCTTGTATTTTCAT
CTGTGAGAATAATCGCTATGGAATGGGAACGTCTGTTGAGAGAGCGGCAGCCAGCACTGATTACTACAAG
AGAGGCGATTTCATTCCTGGGCTGAGAGTGGATGGAATGGATATCCTGTGCGTCCGAGAGGCAACAAGGT
TTGCTGCTGCCTATTGTAGATCTGGGAAGGGGCCCATCCTGATGGAGCTGCAGACTTACCGTTACCACGG
ACACAGTATGAGTGACCCTGGAGTCAGTTACCGTACACGAGAAGAAATTCAGGAAGTAAGAAGTAAGAGT
GACCCTATTATGCTTCTCAAGGACAGGATGGTGAACAGCAATCTTGCCAGTGTGGAAGAACTAAAGGAAA
TTGATGTGGAAGTGAGGAAGGAGATTGAGGATGCTGCCCAGTTTGCCACGGCCGATCCTGAGCCACCTTT
GGAAGAGCTGGGCTACCACATCTACTCCAGCGACCCACCTTTTGAAGTTCGTGGTGCCAATCAGTGGATC
AAGTTTAAGTCAGTCAGTAGCTCCGGAGGGGATCCACCGGTCGCCACCATGGTGAGTGCGATTAAGCCAG
ACATGAGGATCAAACTCCGTATGGAAGGCAACGTAAACGGGCACCACTTTGTGATCGACGGAGATGGTAC
AGGCAAGCCTTATGAGGGAAAACAGACCATGGATCTTGAAGTCAAAGAGGGCGGACCTCTGCCTTTTGCC
TTTGATATCCTGACCACTGCATTCCATTACGGCAACAGGGTATTCGTGAAATATCCAGACAACATACAAG
ACTATTTTAAGCAGTCGTTTCCTAAGGGGTATTCGTGGGAACGAAGCTTGACTTTCGAAGACGGGGGCAT
TTGCAATGCCAGAAACGACATAACAATGGAAGGGGACACTTTCTATAATAAAGTTCGATTTTATGGTACC
AACTTTCCCGCCAATGGTCCAGTTATGCAGAAGAAGACGCTGAAATGGGAGCCCTCCACTGAGAAAATGT
ATGTGCGTGATGGAGTGCTGACGGGTGATATTGAGATGGCTTTGTTGCTTGAAGGAAATGCCCATTACCG
ATGTGACTTCAGAACTACTTACAAAGCTAAGGAGAAGGGTGTCAAGTTACCAGGCGCCCACTTTGTGGAC
CACGCCATTGAGATTTTAAGCCATGACAAAGATTACAACAAGGTTAAGCTGTATGAGCATGCTGTTGCTC
ATTCTGGATTGCCTGACAATGCCAGACGATAAGCGGCCGCGACTCTAGATCATAATCAGCCATACCACAT
TTGTAGAGGTTTTACTTGCTTTAAAAAACCTCCCACACCTCCCCCTGAACCTGAAACATAAAATGAATGC
AATTGTTGTTGTTAACTTGTTTATTGCAGCTTATAATGGTTACAAATAAAGCAATAGCATCACAAATTTC
ACAAATAAAGCATTTTTTTCACTGCATTCTAGTTGTGGTTTGTCCAAACTCATCAATGTATCTTAAGGCG
TAAATTGTAAGCGTTAATATTTTGTTAAAATTCGCGTTAAATTTTTGTTAAATCAGCTCATTTTTTAACC
AATAGGCCGAAATCGGCAAAATCCCTTATAAATCAAAAGAATAGACCGAGATAGGGT
[37 nt withheld, positions 2858-2894]
AAAGAACGTGGACTCCAACGTCAAAGG
[49 nt withheld, positions 2922-2970]
T
[91 nt withheld, positions 2972-3062]
G
[124 nt withheld, positions 3064-3187]
CAGGTGGCACTTTTCGGGGAAATGTGCGCGGAACCCCTATTTGTTTATTTTTCTAAATACATTCAAATAT
GTATCCGCTCATGAGACAATAACCCTGATAAATGCTTCAATAATATTGAAAAAGGAAGAGTCCTGAGGCG
GAAAGAACCAGCTGTGGAATGTGTGTCAGTTAGGGTGTGGAAAGTCCCCAGGCTCCCCAGCAGGCAGAAG
TATGCAAAGCATGCATCTCAATTAGTCAGCAACCAGGTGTGGAAAGTCCCCAGGCTCCCCAGCAGGCAGA
AGTATGCAAAGCATGCATCTCAATTAGTCAGCAACCATAGTCCCGCCCCTAACTCCGCCCATCCCGCCCC
TAACTCCGCCCAGTTCCGCCCATTCTCCGCCCCATGGCTGACTAATTTTTTTTATTTATGCAGAGGCCGA
GGCCGCCTCGGCCTCTGAGCTATTCCAGAAGTAGTGAGGAGGCTTTTTTGGAGGCCTAGGCTTTTGCAAA
GATCGATCAAGAGACAGGATGAGGATCGTTTCGCATGATTGAACAAGATGGATTGCACGCAGGTTCTCCG
GCCGCTTGGGTGGAGAGGCTATTCGGCTATGACTGGGCACAACAGACAATCGGCTGCTCTGATGCCGCCG
TGTTCCGGCTGTCAGCGCAGGGGCGCCCGGTTCTTTTTGTCAAGACCGACCTGTCCGGTGCCCTGAATGA
ACTGCAAGACGAGGCAGCGCGGCTATCGTGGCTGGCCACGACGGGCGTTCCTTGCGCAGCTGTGCTCGAC
GTTGTCACTGAAGCGGGAAGGGACTGGCTGCTATTGGGCGAAGTGCCGGGGCAGGATCTCCTGTCATCTC
ACCTTGCTCCTGCCGAGAAAGTATCCATCATGGCTGATGCAATGCGGCGGCTGCATACGCTTGATCCGGC
TACCTGCCCATTCGACCACCAAGCGAAACATCGCATCGAGCGAGCACGTACTCGGATGGAAGCCGGTCTT
GTCGATCAGGATGATCTGGACGAAGAGCATCAGGGGCTCGCGCCAGCCGAACTGTTCGCCAGGCTCAAGG
CGAGCATGCCCGACGGCGAGGATCTCGTCGTGACCCATGGCGATGCCTGCTTGCCGAATATCATGGTGGA
AAATGGCCGCTTTTCTGGATTCATCGACTGTGGCCGGCTGGGTGTGGCGGACCGCTATCAGGACATAGCG
TTGGCTACCCGTGATATTGCTGAAGAGCTTGGCGGCGAATGGGCTGACCGCTTCCTCGTGCTTTACGGTA
TCGCCGCTCCCGATTCGCAGCGCATCGCCTTCTATCGCCTTCTTGACGAGTTCTTCTGAGCGGGACTCTG
GGGTTCGAAATGACCGACCAAGCGACGCCCAACCTGCCATCACGAGATTTCGATTCCACCGCCGCCTTCT
ATGAAAGGTTGGGCTTCGGAATCGTTTTCCGGGACGCCGGCTGGATGATCCTCCAGCGCGGGGATCTCAT
GCTGGAGTTCTTCGCCCACCCTAGGGGGAGGCTAACTGAAACACGGAAGGAGACAATACCGGAAGGAACC
CGCGCTATGACGGCAATAAAAAGACAGAATAAAACGCACGGTGTTGGGTCGTTTGTTCATAAACGCGGGG
TTCGGTCCCAGGGCTGGCACTCTGTCGATACCCCACCGAGACCCCATTGGGGCCAATACGCCCGCGTTTC
TTCCTTTTCCCCACCCCACCCCCCAAGTTCGGGTGAAGGCCCAGGGCTCGCAGCCAACGTCGGGGCGGCA
GGCCCTGCCATAGCCTCAGGTTACTCATATATACTTTAGATTGATTTAAAACTTCATTTTTAATTTAAAA
GGATCTAGGTGAAGATCCTTTTTGATAATCTCATGACCAAAATCCCTTAACGTGAGTTTTCGTTCCACTG
AGCGTCAGACCCCGTAGAAAAGATCAAAGGATCTTCTTGAGATCCTTTTTTTCTGCGCGTAATCTGCTGC
TTGCAAACAAAAAAACCACCGCTACCAGCGGTGGTTTGTTTGCCGGATCAAGAGCTACCAACTCTTTTTC
CGAAGGTAACTGGCTTCAGCAGAGCGCAGATACCAAATACTGTTCTTCTAGTGTAGCCGTAGTTAGGCCA
CCACTTCAAGAACTCTGTAGCACCGCCTACATACCTCGCTCTGCTAATCCTGTTACCAGTGGCTGCTGCC
AGTGGCGATAAGTCGTGTCTTACCGGGTTGGACTCAAGACGATAGTTACCGGATAAGGCGCAGCGGTCGG
GCTGAACGGGGGGTTCGTGCACACAGCCCAGCTTGGAGCGAACGACCTACACCGAACTGAGATACCTACA
GCGTGAGCTATGAGAAAGCGCCACGCTTCCCGAAGGGAGAAAGGCGGACAGGTATCCGGTAAGCGGCAGG
GTCGGAACAGGAGAGCGCACGAGGGAGCTTCCAGGGGGAAACGCCTGGTATCTTTATAGTCCTGTCGGGT
TTCGCCACCTCTGACTTGAGCGTCGATTTTTGTGATGCTCGTCAGGGGGGCGGAGCCTATGGAAAAACGC
CAGCAACGCGGCCTTTTTACGGTTCCTGGCCTTTTGCTGGCCTTTTGCTCACATGTTCTTTCCTGCGTTA
TCCCCTGATTCTGTGGATAACCGTATTACCGCCATGCATTAGTTAT
