>Addgene plasmid #57517 | mEos4b-PDHA1-N-10 | depositor partial sequence | sequence record 88658 | insert sequence
TTGGGCTTGGTTAGTGACCGTCAGATCCGCTAGCACCGCCACCATGAGGAAGATGCTCGCCGCCGTCTCC
CGCGTGCTGTCTGGCGCTTCTCAGAAGCCGGCAAGCAGAGTGCTGGTAGCATCCCGTAATTTTGCAAATG
ATGCTACATTTGAAATTAAGAAATGTGACCTTCACCGGCTGGAAGAAGGCCCTCCTGTCACAACAGTGCT
CACCAGGGAGGATGGGCTCAAATACTACAGGATGATGCAGACTGTACGCCGAATGGAGTTGAAAGCAGAT
CAGCTGTATAAACAGAAAATTATTCGTGGTTTCTGTCACTTGTGTGATGGTCAGGAAGCTTGCTGTGTGG
GCCTGGAGGCCGGCATCAACCCCACAGACCATCTCATCACAGCCTACCGGGCTCACGGCTTTACTTTCAC
CCGGGGCCTTTCCGTCCGAGAAATTCTCGCAGAGCTTACAGGACGAAAAGGAGGTTGTGCTAAAGGGAAA
GGAGGATCGATGCACATGTATGCCAAGAACTTCTACGGGGGCAATGGCATCGTGGGAGCGCAGGTGCCCC
TGGGCGCTGGGATTGCTCTAGCCTGTAAGTATAATGGAAAAGATGAGGTCTGCCTGACTTTATATGGCGA
TGGTGCTGCTAACCAGGGCCAGATATTCGAAGCTTACAACATGGCAGCTTTGTGGAAATTACCTTGTATT
TTCATCTGTGAGAATAATCGCTATGGAATGGGAACGTCTGTTGAGAGAGCGGCAGCCAGCACTGATTACT
ACAAGAGAGGCGATTTCATTCCTGGGCTGAGAGTGGATGGAATGGATATCCTGTGCGTCCGAGAGGCAAC
AAGGTTTGCTGCTGCCTATTGTAGATCTGGGAAGGGGCCCATCCTGATGGAGCTGCAGACTTACCGTTAC
CACGGACACAGTATGAGTGACCCTGGAGTCAGTTACCGTACACGAGAAGAAATTCAGGAAGTAAGAAGTA
AGAGTGACCCTATTATGCTTCTCAAGGACAGGATGGTGAACAGCAATCTTGCCAGTGTGGAAGAACTAAA
GGAAATTGATGTGGAAGTGAGGAAGGAGATTGAGGATGCTGCCCAGTTTGCCACGGCCGATCCTGAGCCA
CCTTTGGAAGAGCTGGGCTACCACATCTACTCCAGCGACCCACCTTTTGAAGTTCGTGGTGCCAATCAGT
GGATCAAGTTTAAGTCAGTCAGTAGCTCCGGAGGGGATCCACCGGTCGCCACCATGGTGAGTGCGATTAA
GCCAGACATGAGGATCAAACTCCGTATGGAAGGCAACGTAAACGGGCACCACTTTGTGATCGACGGAGAT
GGTACAGGCAAGCCTTATGAGGGAAAACAGACCATGGATCTTGAAGTCAAAGAGGGCGGACCTCTGCCTT
TTGCCTTTGATATCCTGACCACTGCATTCCATTACGGCAACAGGGTATTCGTGAAATATCCAGACAACAT
ACAAGACTATTTTAAGCAGTCGTTTCCTAAGGGGTATTCGTGGGAACGAAGCTTGACTTTCGAAGACGGG
GGCATTTGCAATGCCAGAAACGACATAACAATGGAAGGGGACACTTTCTATAATAAAGTTCGATTTTATG
GTACCAACTTTCCCGCCAATGGTCCAGTTATGCAGAAGAAGACGCTGAAATGGGAGCCCTCCACTGAGAA
AATGTATGTGCGTGATGGAGTGCTGACGGGTGATATTGAGATGGCTTTGTTGCTTGAAGGAAATGCCCAT
TACCGATGTGACTTCAGAACTACTTACAAAGCTAAGGAGAAGGGTGTCAAGTTACCAGGCGCCCACTTTG
TGGACCACGCCATTGAGATTTTAAGCCATGACAAAGATTACAACAAGGTTAAGCTGTATGAGCATGCTGT
TGCTCATTCTGGATTGCCTGACAATGCCAGACGATAAGCGGCCGCGACTCTAGATCATAATCAGCCATAC
CACATTGTAGAGTGCC
